>Addgene plasmid #129011 | pMM0650 | addgene full sequence | sequence record 259446 | Addgene NGS Result
GGAATCGAATGCAACCGGCGCAGGAACACTGCCAGCGCATCAACAATATTTTCACCTGAATCAGGATATT
CTTCTAATACCTGGAATGCTGTTTTCCCGGGGATCGCAGTGGTGAGTAACCATGCATCATCAGGAGTACG
GATAAAATGCTTGATGGTCGGAAGAGGCATAAATTCCGTCAGCCAGTTTAGTCTGACCATCTCATCTGTA
ACATCATTGGCAACGCTACCTTTGCCATGTTTCAGAAACAACTCTGGCGCATCGGGCTTCCCATACAATC
GATAGATTGTCGCACCTGATTGCCCGACATTATCGCGAGCCCATTTATACCCATATAAATCAGCATCCAT
GTTGGAATTTAATCGCGGCCTGGAGCAAGACGTTTCCCGTTGAATATGGCTCATAACACCCCTTGTATTA
CTGTTTATGTAAGCAGACAGTTTTATTGTTCATGATGATATATTTTTATCTTGTGCAATGTAACATCAGA
GATTTTGAGACACAACGTGGCTTTGTTGAATAAATCGAACTTTTGCTGAGTTGAAGGATCAGTCATGACC
AAAATCCCTTAACGTGAGTTTTCGTTCCACTGAGCGTCAGACCCCGTAGAAAAGATCAAAGGATCTTCTT
GAGATCCTTTTTTTCTGCGCGTAATCTGCTGCTTGCAAACAAAAAAACCACCGCTACCAGCGGTGGTTTG
TTTGCCGGATCAAGAGCTACCAACTCTTTTTCCGAAGGTAACTGGCTTCAGCAGAGCGCAGATACCAAAT
ACTGTTCTTCTAGTGTAGCCGTAGTTAGGCCACCACTTCAAGAACTCTGTAGCACCGCCTACATACCTCG
CTCTGCTAATCCTGTTACCAGTGGCTGCTGCCAGTGGCGATAAGTCGTGTCTTACCGGGTTGGACTCAAG
ACGATAGTTACCGGATAAGGCGCAGCGGTCGGGCTGAACGGGGGGTTCGTGCACACAGCCCAGCTTGGAG
CGAACGACCTACACCGAACTGAGATACCTACAGCGTGAGCTATGAGAAAGCGCCACGCTTCCCGAAGGGA
GAAAGGCGGACAGGTATCCGGTAAGCGGCAGGGTCGGAACAGGAGAGCGCACGAGGGAGCTTCCAGGGGG
AAACGCCTGGTATCTTTATAGTCCTGTCGGGTTTCGCCACCTCTGACTTGAGCGTCGATTTTTGTGATGC
TCGTCAGGGGGGCGGAGCCTATGGAAAAACGCCAGCAACGCGGCCTTTTTACGGTTCCTGGCCTTTTGCT
GGCCTTTTGCTCACATGTTCTTTCCTGCGTTATCCCCTGATTCTGTGGATAACCGTGCGGCCGCCAATGC
TAAATTCGAGTGAAACACAGGAAGATCAGAAAATCCTCATTTCATCCATATTAACAATAATTTCAAATGT
TTATTTGCATTATTTGAAACTAGGCAAGACAAGCAACGAAACGTTTTTGAAAATTTTGAGTATTTTCAAT
AAATTTGTAGAGGACTCAGATATTGAAAAAAAGCTACAGCAATTAATACTTGATAAGAAGAGTATTGAGA
AGGGCAACGGTTCATCATCTCATGGATCTGCACATGAACAAACACCAGAGTCAAACGACGTTGAAATTGA
GGCTACTGCGCCAATTGATGACAATACAGACGATGATAACAAACCGAAGTTATCTGATGTAGAAAAGGAT
TAAAGATGCTAAGAGATAGTGATGATATTTCATAAATAATGTAATTCTATATATGTTAATTACCTTTTTT
GCGAGGCATATTTATGGTGAAGGATAAGTTTTGACCATCAAAGAAGGTTAATGTGGCTGTGGTTTCAGGG
TCCATAAAGCCCACATGGATAACATTACCCCTGAATTCGCATCTAGACTGAACTGGCCGATAATTGCAGA
CGAACGCCTTGCCAACAGGGAGTTCTTCAGAGACATGGAGGCTCAAAACGAAATTATTGACAGCCTAGAC
ATCAATAGTCATACAACAGAAAGCGACCACCCAACTTTGGCTGATAATAGCGTATAAACAATGCATACTT
TGTACGTTCAAAATACAATGCAGTAGATATATTTATGCATATTACATATAATACATATCACATAGGAAGC
AACAGGCGCGTTGGACTTTTAATTTTCGAGGACCGCGAATCCTTACATCACACCCAATCCCCCACAAGTG
ATCCCCCACACACCATAGCTTCAAAATGTTTCTACTCCTTTTTTACTCTTCCAGATTTTCTCGGACTCCG
CGCATCGCCGTACCACTTCAAAACACCCAAGCACAGCATACTAAATTTCCCCTCTTTCTTCCTCTAGGGT
GTCGTTAATTACCCGTACTAAAGGTTTGGAAAAGAAAAAAGACACCGCCTCGTTTCTTTTTCTTCGTCGA
AAAAGGCAATAAAAATTTTTATCACGTTTCTTTTTCTTGAAAATTTTTTTTTTTGATTTTTTTCTCTTTC
GATGACCTCCCATTGATATTTAAGTTAATAAACGGTCATCAATTTCTCAAGTTTCAGTTTCATTTTTCTT
GTTCTATTACAACTTTTTTTACTTCTTGCTCATTAGAAAGAAAGCATAGCAATCTAATCTAAGTTTTAAT
TACAAAAGATCTATGGATAAAGCGGAATTAATTCCCGAGCCTCCAAAAAAGAAGAGAAAGGTCGAATTGG
GTACCGCCGCCTCGGAGCTCCACTTAGACGGCGAGGACGTGGCGATGGCGCATGCCGACGCGCTAGACGA
TTTCGATCTGGACATGTTGGGGGACGGGGATTCCCCGGGTCCGGGATTTACCCCCCACGACTCCGCCCCC
TACGGCGCTCTGGATATGGCCGACTTCGAGTTTGAGCAGATGTTTACCGATGCCCTTGGAATTGACGAGT
ACGGTGGGTTTAATACGACTCACTATAGGGCGAGCGCCGAAGCTAGCGCCACCATGAATGGAGCTATAGG
AGGTGACCTTTTGCTCAATTTTCCTGACATGTCGGTCCTAGAGCGCCAAAGGGCTCACCTCAAGTACCTC
AATCCCACCTTTGATTCTCCTCTCGCCGGCTTCTTTGCCGATTCTTCAATGATTACCGGCGGCGAGATGG
ACAGCTATCTTTCGACTGCCGGTTTGAATCTTCCGATGATGTACGGTGAAACGACGGTGGAAGGTGATTC
AAGACTCTCAATTTCGCCGGAAACGACGCTTGGGACTGGAAATTTCAAGAAACGGAAGTTTGATACAGAG
ACTAAGGATTGTAATGAGAAGAAGAAGAAGATGACGATGAACAGAGATGACCTAGTAGAAGAAGGAGAAG
AAGAGAAGTCGAAAATAACAGAGCAAAACAATGGGAGCACAAAAAGCATCAAGAAGATGAAACACAAAGC
CAAGAAAGAAGAGAACAATTTCTCTAATGATTCATCTAAAGTGACGAAGGAATTGGAGAAAACGGATTAT
ATTCATGTTCGTGCACGACGAGGCCAAGCCACTGATAGTCACAGCATAGCAGAACGAGTTAGAAGAGAAA
AGATCAGTGAGAGAATGAAGTTTCTACAAGATTTGGTTCCTGGATGCGACAAGATCACAGGCAAAGCAGG
GATGCTTGATGAAATCATTAACTATGTTCAGTCTCTTCAGAGACAAATCGAGTTCTTATCGATGAAACTA
GCAATTGTGAATCCAAGGCCGGATTTTGATATGGATGACATTTTTGCCAAAGAGGTTGCCTCAACTCCAA
TGACTGTGGTGCCATCTCCTGAAATGGTTCTTTCCGGTTATTCTCATGAGATGGTTCACTCTGGTTATTC
TAGTGAGATGGTTAACTCCGGTTACCTTCATGTCAATCCAATGCAGCAAGTGAATACCAGTTCTGATCCA
TTGTCATGCTTCAACAATGGCGAAGCTCCTTCGATGTGGGACTCTCATGTGCAGAATCTCTATGGCAATT
TAGGAGTACCGGTCATCGAGCTCGAGCTGCAGATGAATCGTAGATACGGATCCTAACTCGAGAGCTTTTG
ATTAAGCCTTCTAGTCCAAAAAACACGTTTTTTTGTCATTTATTTCATTTTCTTAGAATAGTTTAGTTTA
TTCATTTTATAGTCACGAATGTTTTATGATTCTATATAGGGTTGCAAACAAGCATTTTTCATTTTATGTT
AAAACAATTTCAGGTTTACCTTTTATTCTGCTTGTGGTGACGCGTGTATCCGCCCGCTCTTTTGGTCACC
CATGTATGCTGCCAAACCAGATGTCAACACAGCTACAACGAAGAGGATGTCCAATATTTTTTTTAAGGAA
TAAGGATACTTCAAGACTAGATTCCCCCCTGCATTCCCATCAGAACCGTAAACCTTGGCGCTTTCCTTGG
GAAGTATTCAAGAAGTGCCTTGTCCGGTTTCTGTGGCTCACAAACCAGCGCGCCCGATATGGCTTTCTTT
TCACTTATGAATGTACCAGTACGGGACAATTAGAACGCTCCTGTAACAATCTCTTTGCAAATGTGGGGTT
ACATTCTAACCATGTCACACTGCTGACGAAATTCAAAGTAAAAAAAAATGGGACCACGTCTTGAGAACGA
TAGATTTTCTTTATTTTACATTGAACAGTCGTTGTCTCAGCGCGCTTTATGTTTTCATTCATACTTCATA
TTATAAAATAACAAAAGAAGAATTTCATATTCACGCCCAAGAAATCAGGCTGCTTTCCAAATGCAATTGA
CACTTCATTAGCCATCACACAAAACTCTTTCTTGCTGGAGCTTCTTTTAAAAAAGACCTCAGTACACCAA
ACACGTTACCCGACCTCGTTATTTTACGACAACTATGATAAAATTCTGAAGAAAAAATAAAAAAATTTTC
ATACTTCTTGCTTTTATTTAAACCATTGAATGATTTCTTTTGAACAAAACTACCTGTTTCACCAAAGGAA
ATAGAAAGAAAAAATCAATTAGAAGAAAACAAAAAACAAAAGATCTATGGCCCCCAAGAAGAAGAGGAAG
GTTGGTATTCACGGGGGTACCCGCCCATATGCTTGCCCTGTCGAGTCCTGCGATCGCCGCTTTTCTCGCT
CGGATGAGCTTACCCGCCATATCCGCATCCATACCGGTCAGAAGCCCTTCCAGTGTCGAATCTGCATGCG
TAACTTCAGTCGTAGTGACCACCTTACCACCCACATCCGCACCCACACAGGCGAGAAGCCTTTTGCCTGT
GACATTTGTGGGAGGAAGTTTGCCAGGAGTGATGAACGCAAGAGGCATACCAAAATCCATACAGGTGCTA
GCTTCATGAAGATGGACAAAAAGACTATAGTTTGGTTTAGAAGAGATCTAAGGATTGAGGATAATCCTGC
ATTAGCAGCAGCTGCTCACGAAGGATCTGTTTTTCCTGTCTTCATTTGGTGTCCTGAAGAAGAAGGACAG
TTTTATCCTGGAAGAGCTTCAAGATGGTGGATGAAACAATCACTTGCTCACTTATCTCAATCCTTGAAGG
CTCTTGGATCTGACCTCACTTTAATCAAAACCCACAACACGATTTCAGCGATCTTGGATTGTATCCGCGT
TACCGGTGCTACAAAAGTCGTCTTTAACCACCTCTATGATCCTGTTTCGTTAGTTCGGGACCATACCGTA
AAGGAGAAGCTGGTGGAACGTGGGATCTCTGTGCAAAGCTACAATGGAGATCTATTGTATGAACCGTGGG
AGATATACTGCGAAAAGGGCAAACCTTTTACGAGTTTCAATTCTTACTGGAAGAAATGCTTAGATATGTC
GATTGAATCCGTTATGCTTCCTCCTCCTTGGCGGTTGATGCCAATAACTGCAGCGGCTGAAGCGATTTGG
GCGTGTTCGATTGAAGAACTAGGGCTGGAGAATGAGGCCGAGAAACCGAGCAATGCGTTGTTAACTAGAG
CTTGGAGTCCAGGATGGAGCAATGCTGATAAGTTACTAAATGAGTTCATCGAGAAGCAGTTGATAGATTA
TGCAAAGAACAGCAAGAAAGTTGTTGGGAATTCTACTTCACTACTTTCTCCGTATCTCCATTTCGGGGAA
ATAAGCGTCAGACACGTTTTCCAGTGTGCCCGGATGAAACAAATTATATGGGCAAGAGATAAGAACAGTG
AAGGAGAAGAAAGTGCAGATCTTTTTCTTAGGGGAATCGGTTTAAGAGAGTATTCTCGGTATATATGTTT
CAACTTCCCGTTTACTCACGAGCAATCGTTGTTGAGTCATCTTCGGTTTTTCCCTTGGGATGCTGATGTT
GATAAGTTCAAGGCCTGGAGACAAGGCAGGACCGGTTATCCGTTGGTGGATGCCGGAATGAGAGAGCTTT
GGGCTACCGGATGGATGCATAACAGAATAAGAGTGATTGTTTCAAGCTTTGCTGTGAAGTTTCTTCTCCT
TCCATGGAAATGGGGAATGAAGTATTTCTGGGATACACTTTTGGATGCTGATTTGGAATGTGACATCCTT
GGCTGGCAGTATATCTCTGGGAGTATCCCCGATGGCCACGAGCTTGATCGCTTGGACAATCCCGCGTTAC
AAGGCGCCAAATATGACCCAGAAGGTGAGTACATAAGGCAATGGCTTCCCGAGCTTGCGAGATTGCCAAC
TGAATGGATCCATCATCCATGGGACGCTCCTTTAACCGTACTCAAAGCTTCTGGTGTGGAACTCGGAACA
AACTATGCGAAACCCATTGTAGACATCGACACAGCTCGTGAGCTACTAGCTAAAGCTATTTCAAGAACCC
GTGAAGCACAGATCATGATCGGAGCAGCAGCCCGGGGATCCTAACTCGAGGCCAATTGGTGCGGCAATTG
ATAATAACGAAAATGTCTTTTAATGATCTGGGTATAATGAGGAATTTTCCGAACGTTTTTACTTTATATA
TATATATACATGTAACATATATTCTATACGCTATAGAGAAAGGAAATTTTTCAATTAAAAAAAAAATAGA
GAAAGAGTTTCACTTCTTGATTATCGCTAACACTAATGGTTGAAGTACTGCTACTTTAATTTTATGCTGG
ATGCACACACTGGCTTAAGATGACAACGAAGAGGATGTCCAATATTTTTTTTAAGGAATAAGGATACTTC
AAGACTAGATTCCCCCCTGCATTCCCATCAGAACCGTAAACCTTGGCGCTTTCCTTGGGAAGTATTCAAG
AAGTGCCTTGTCCGGTTTCTGTGGCTCACAAACCAGCGCGCCCGATATGGCTTTCTTTTCACTTATGAAT
GTACCAGTACGGGACAATTAGAACGCTCCTGTAACAATCTCTTTGCAAATGTGGGGTTACATTCTAACCA
TGTCACACTGCTGACGAAATTCAAAGTAAAAAAAAATGGGACCACGTCTTGAGAACGATAGATTTTCTTT
ATTTTACATTGAACAGTCGTTGTCTCAGCGCGCTTTATGTTTTCATTCATACTTCATATTATAAAATAAC
AAAAGAAGAATTTCATATTCACGCCCAAGAAATCAGGCTGCTTTCCAAATGCAATTGACACTTCATTAGC
CATCACACAAAACTCTTTCTTGCTGGAGCTTCTTTTAAAAAAGACCTCAGTACACCAAACACGTTACCCG
ACCTCGTTATTTTACGACAACTATGATAAAATTCTGAAGAAAAAATAAAAAAATTTTCATACTTCTTGCT
TTTATTTAAACCATTGAATGATTTCTTTTGAACAAAACTACCTGTTTCACCAAAGGAAATAGAAAGAAAA
AATCAATTAGAAGAAAACAAAAAACAAAAGATCTATGGTGTCCAAAGGAGAGGAGTTAATCAAGGAAAAC
ATGAGAATGAAAGTTGTCATGGAGGGCTCCGTTAATGGTCACCAATTCAAGTGTACAGGGGAAGGTGAAG
GTAATCCTTACATGGGTACACAAACTATGAGAATTAAAGTAATTGAAGGCGGACCACTACCATTTGCATT
TGACATTCTGGCAACGTCATTCATGTACGGATCACGAACTTTCATCAAGTACCCTAAAGGTATACCAGAC
TTTTTCAAGCAATCTTTTCCAGAGGGTTTTACATGGGAAAGGGTTACAAGATACGAAGATGGGGGTGTCG
TCACAGTTATGCAAGATACTTCATTAGAAGATGGCTGCCTTGTCTATCATGTGCAAGTAAGAGGGGTGAA
TTTTCCTTCTAACGGACCTGTGATGCAGAAAAAGACCAAAGGTTGGGAACCAAATACTGAAATGATGTAC
CCAGCTGATGGAGGTTTGAGAGGCTACACACACATGGCGCTTAAAGTTGATGGTGGAGGTCATTTGTCTT
GTAGTTTTGTTACCACTTATCGTTCTAAAAAGACTGTTGGCAATATCAAAATGCCAGGAATACATGCTGT
AGACCACAGACTAGAAAGACTCGAAGAGAGCGATAACGAAATGTTCGTTGTACAGAGAGAGCATGCCGTA
GCCAAATTTGCTGGCTTAGGCGGTGGTATGGATGAATTGTATAAGGGATCCTAACTCGAGGCGAATTTCT
TATGATTTATGATTTTTATTATTAAATAAGTTATAAAAAAAATAAGTGTATACAAATTTTAAAGTGACTC
TTAGGTTTTAAAACGAAAATTCTTATTCTTGAGTAACTCTTTCCTGTAGGTCAGGTTGCTTTCTCAGGTA
TAGCATGAGGTCGCTCTTATTGACCACACCTCTACCGGCATGCCGAGCAAATGCCTGCAAATCGCTCCCC
ATTTCGCTGAGCAGTTACAGAGATGTTACGAACCACTAGTGCACTGCAGTACACGGTTTCCTTGAAATTT
TTTTGATTCGGTAATCTCCGAACAGAAGGAAGAACGAAGGAAGGAGCACAGACTTAGATTGGTATATATA
CGCATATGTAGTGTTGAAGAAACATGAAATTGCCCAGTATTCTTAACCCAACTGCACAGAACAAAAACGT
GCAGGAAACGAAGATAAATCATGTCGAAAGCTACATATAAGGAACGTGCTGCTACTCATCCTAGTCCTGT
TGCTGCCAAGCTATTTAATATCATGCACGAAAAGCAAACAAACTTGTGTGCTTCATTGGATGTTCGTACC
ACCAAGGAATTACTGGAGTTAGTTGAAGCATTAGGTCCCAAAATTTGTTTACTAAAAACACATGTGGATA
TCTTGACTGATTTTTCCATGGAGGGCACAGTTAAGCCGCTAAAGGCATTATCCGCCAAGTACAATTTTTT
ACTCTTCGAGGACAGAAAATTTGCTGACATTGGTAATACAGTCAAATTGCAGTACTCTGCGGGTGTATAC
AGAATAGCAGAATGGGCAGACATTACGAATGCACACGGTGTGGTGGGCCCAGGTATTGTTAGCGGTTTGA
AGCAGGCGGCAGAAGAAGTAACAAAGGAACCTAGAGGCCTTTTGATGTTAGCAGAATTGTCATGCAAGGG
CTCCCTATCTACTGGAGAATATACTAAGGGTACTGTTGACATTGCGAAGAGCGACAAAGATTTTGTTATC
GGCTTTATTGCTCAAAGAGACATGGGTGGAAGAGATGAAGGTTACGATTGGTTGATTATGACACCCGGTG
TGGGTTTAGATGACAAGGGAGATGCATTGGGTCAACAGTATAGAACCGTGGATGATGTGGTTTCTACAGG
ATCTGACATTATTATTGTTGGAAGAGGACTATTTGCAAAGGGAAGGGATGCTAAGGTAGAGGGTGAACGT
TACAGAAAAGCAGGCTGGGAAGCATATTTGAGAAGATGCGGCCAGCAAAACTAAAAAACTGTATTATAAG
TAAATGCATGTATACTAAACTCACAAATTAGAGCTTCAATTTAATTATATCAGTTATTACCCGAGTAGAG
CACTTGAATCCACTGCCCCGGGAATCTCGGTCGTAATGATTTCTATAATGACGAAAAAAAAAAAATTGGA
AAGAAAAAGCTTCATGGCCTTTATAAAAAGGAACTATCCAATACCTCGCCAGAACCAAGTAACAGTATTT
TACGGGGCACAAATCAAGAACAATAAGACAGGACTGTAAAGATGGACGCATTGAACTCCAAAGAACAACA
AGAGTTCCAAAAAGTAGTGGAACAAAAGCAAATGAAGGATTTCATGCGTTTGTACTCTAATCTGGTAGAA
AGATGTTTCACAGACTGTGTCAATGACTTCACAACATCAAAGCTAACCAATAAGGAACAAACATGCATCA
TGAAGTGCTCAGAAAAGTTCTTGAAGCATAGCGAACGTGTAGGGCAGCGTTTCCAAGAACAAAACGCTGC
CTTGGGACAAGGCTTGGGCCGATAAGGTGTACTGGCGTATATATATCTAATTATGTATCTCTGGTGTAGC
CCATTTTTAGCATGTAAATATAAAGACCGAGCGGCCGCGTGTTACAACCAATTAACCAATTCTGATTAGA
AAAACTCATCGAGCATCAAATGAAACTGCAATTTATTCATATCAGGATTATCAATACCATATTTTTGAAA
AAGCCGTTTCTGTAATGAAGGAGAAAACTCACCGAGGCAGTTCCATAGGATGGCAAGATCCTGGTATCGG
TCTGCGATTCCGACTCGTCCAACATCAATACAACCTATTAATTTCCCCTCGTCAAAAATAAGGTTATCAA
GTGAGAAATCACCATGAGTGACGACTGAATCCGGTGAGAATGGCAAAAGCTTATGCATTTCTTTCCAGAC
TTGTTCAACAGGCCAGCCATTACGCTCGTCATCAAAATCACTCGCATCAACCAAACCGTTATTCATTCGT
GATTGCGCCTGAGCGAGGCGAAATACGCGATCGCTGTTAAAAGGACAATTACAAACA
Features (pLannotate 1.2.2; 16 found; start..end, strand, type, name):
    629..1217    +  rep_origin     ori: high-copy-number ColE1/pMB1/pBR322/pUC origin of replication
   1324..1680    +  CDS            GEA2 (fragment): GEA2_YEAST - Experimental evidence at protein level: Swiss-Prot protein existence level 1. Activates the ARF proteins by exchanging bound GDP for free GTP. Plays a role in maintaining mitochondrial morphology (PubMed:25190516). From Saccharomyces cerevisiae (strain ATCC 204508 / S288c) (Baker's yeast).
   1877..2014    +  CDS            MRL1 (fragment): MRL1_YEAST - Experimental evidence at protein level: Swiss-Prot protein existence level 1. Sorting receptor involved in the transport of vacuolar enzymes from the Golgi complex to the vacuole. Involved in the delivery and maturation of PEP4 (vacuolar proteinase A) and PRB1 (vacuolar proteinase B). From Saccharomyces cerevisiae (strain ATCC 204508 / S288c) (Baker's yeast).
   2176..2583    +  promoter       TEF1 promoter: S. cerevisiae TEF1; promoter for EF-1α
   2633..2652    +  CDS            SV40 NLS (fragment): nuclear localization signal of SV40 (simian virus 40) large T antigen
   2675..2878    +  CDS            VP16 AD (fragment): transcriptional activation domain of herpes simplex virus protein VP16 (Triezenberg et al., 1988; Cousens et al., 1989); UL48
   2881..2899    +  promoter       T7 promoter: promoter for bacteriophage T7 RNA polymerase
   2924..3928    +  CDS            BHLH63: BH063_ARATH - Also known as CIB1, EN84. Experimental evidence at protein level: Swiss-Prot protein existence level 1. Transcription factor that binds DNA to G box 5'-CACGTG-3' and, to a lower extent, to E-box 5'-CANNTG-3' in vitro. Binds to chromatin DNA of the FT gene and promotes its expression, and thus triggers flowering in response to blue light. From Arabidopsis thaliana (Mouse-ear cress).
   4992..5163    +  CDS            ZFHD1 (DNA binding domain) (fragment): composite human DNA-binding domain composed of domains from the transcription factors Zif268 and Oct-1 (Pomerantz et al., 1995)
   5256..6749    +  CDS            CRY2PHR: N-terminal photolyase homology region of Arabidopsis thaliana cryptochrome 2 binds to CIB1 upon exposure to blue light (Kennedy et al., 2010)
   7735..8445    +  CDS            mRuby2: mRuby2 is a basic (constitutively fluorescent) red fluorescent protein published in 2012, derived from Entacmaea quadricolor. It has moderate acid sensitivity.
   8461..8648    +  terminator     ADH1 terminator: S. cerevisiae ADH1; transcription terminator for the S. cerevisiae alcohol dehydrogenase 1 (ADH1) gene
   8734..8910    +  promoter       URA3 promoter (fragment): S. cerevisiae URA3
   8911..9714    +  CDS            URA3: orotidine-5'-phosphate decarboxylase, required for uracil biosynthesis; S. cerevisiae URA3; yeast auxotrophic marker, counterselectable with 5-fluoroorotic acid (5-FOA)
   9982..10242   +  CDS            TIM9: TIM9_YEAST - Experimental evidence at protein level: Swiss-Prot protein existence level 1. Mitochondrial intermembrane chaperone that participates in the import and insertion of multi-pass transmembrane proteins into the mitochondrial inner membrane. Also required for the transfer of beta- barrel precursors from the TOM complex to the sorting and assembly machinery (SAM complex) of the outer membrane. Acts as a chaperone-like protein that protects the hydrophobic precursors from aggregation and guide them through the mitochondrial intermembrane space. Compared to TIM10, it may have a strong st
  10356..404     -  CDS            KanR (across the origin): aminoglycoside phosphotransferase; aph(3')-Ia; confers resistance to kanamycin in bacteria or G418 (Geneticin®) in eukaryotes
