[The description below was written by a language model from this plasmid's Addgene catalogue record and pLannotate feature annotations shown in this document.]
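Description:
pMM0650 is a yeast integrating expression plasmid from a Saccharomyces cerevisiae optogenetic toolkit. It is propagated in E. coli at high copy through a ColE1/pUC-type origin with kanamycin selection (KanR). No yeast replication origin is annotated. Instead, the payload is flanked by 5' and 3' URA3 homology regions. The annotated GEA2 and TIM9 fragments are consistent with genomic sequence neighbouring the URA3 locus, while the short MRL1 fragment is not explained by the record. A complete URA3 promoter and coding sequence provide uracil prototrophy selection after chromosomal integration and are counterselectable with 5-FOA. The backbone is not named, and the cloning sites are unknown.

The insert carries three transcription units in the same orientation. The strong TEF1 promoter drives an SV40 NLS-VP16 activation domain-CIB1 fusion (annotated as Arabidopsis BHLH63), ending in the ENO1 terminator. The medium-strength RPL18B promoter drives an SV40 NLS-zinc-finger DNA-binding domain-CRY2PHR fusion (the "ZCRY2PHR" component, partly matched to ZFHD1), ending in the SSA1 terminator. Blue light induces CRY2PHR to bind CIB1, which brings VP16 to the DNA-bound half and forms a split, light-controlled transcription factor. The third unit expresses the red fluorescent protein mRuby2 from a second RPL18B promoter with the ADH1 terminator. The RPL18B promoters and the ENO1 and SSA1 terminators come from the insert name and are not annotated in the feature table. A short T7 promoter match between VP16 and CIB1 is probably a linker remnant.

Because mRuby2 is driven by a constitutive promoter rather than a light-responsive one, the construct serves as a control: it reports medium-level reporter expression in a strain carrying the integrated optogenetic machinery.
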