Addgene plasmid #129011: pMM0650
Purpose: Control for optogenetic machinery (pSTRONG-VP16-CIB1/pMEDIUM-ZCRY2PHR) integration with pMEDIUM-mRUBY2 reporter
Depositing lab: Megan McClean. Depositing organization: University of Wisconsin, Madison. Publication: A yeast optogenetic toolkit (yOTK) for gene expression control in Saccharomyces cerevisiae. An-Adirekkun JM, Stewart CJ, Geller SH, Patel MT, Melendez J, Oakes BL, Noyes MB, McClean MN. Biotechnol Bioeng. 2019 Dec 2. doi: 10.1002/bit.27234. PubMed 31788779.
Backbone
  Vector backbone: NA
  Vector type: Yeast Expression
Growth in bacteria
  Bacterial resistance: Kanamycin, 50 μg/mL
  Growth temperature: 37°C
  Growth strain: DH5alpha
  Copy number: High Copy
Gene/Insert
  Gene/Insert name: 5' URA3-pTEF1-SV40NLS-VP16-CIB1-tENO1-pRPL18B-SV40NLS-ZCRY2PHR-tSSA1-pRPL18B-mRUBY2-tADH1-URA3 URA3 3'-KanR-ColE1
  Species: S. cerevisiae (budding yeast)
  Cloning method: Restriction Enzyme; 5′ cloning site unknown (unknown if destroyed); 3′ cloning site unknown (unknown if destroyed)
Terms and licenses: Academic/Nonprofit Terms; Industry Terms: Not Available to Industry
How to cite: pMM0650 was a gift from Megan McClean (Addgene plasmid # 129011 ; http://n2t.net/addgene:129011 ; RRID:Addgene_129011)
